Addgene plasmid #99021: pcDNA-FLAG-SF2
Purpose: Mammalian expression of SF2
Depositing lab: Honglin Chen. Depositing organization: University of Hong Kong. Publication: An NS-segment exonic splicing enhancer regulates influenza A virus replication in mammalian cells. Huang X, Zheng M, Wang P, Mok BW, Liu S, Lau SY, Chen P, Liu YC, Liu H, Chen Y, Song W, Yuen KY, Chen H. Nat Commun. 2017 Mar 21;8:14751. doi: 10.1038/ncomms14751. PubMed 28323816.
Backbone
  Vector backbone: pcDNA3.1
  Backbone manufacturer: Invitrogen
  Vector type: Mammalian Expression
  Selectable markers: Hygromycin
Growth in bacteria
  Bacterial resistance: Ampicillin, 100 μg/mL
  Growth temperature: 37°C
  Growth strain: DH5alpha
  Copy number: High Copy
Gene/Insert
  Gene/Insert name: SF2 (alt names: ASF; SRSF1)
  Species: H. sapiens (human)
  Insert size (bp): 744
  Entrez Gene: SRSF1 (a.k.a. ASF, NEDFBA, SF2, SF2p33, SFRS1, SRp30a)
  Tag / fusion protein: FLAG (N terminal on insert)
  Cloning method: Ligation Independent Cloning
Terms and licenses: Academic/Nonprofit Terms; Industry Terms: Not Available to Industry
How to cite: pcDNA-FLAG-SF2 was a gift from Honglin Chen (Addgene plasmid # 99021 ; http://n2t.net/addgene:99021 ; RRID:Addgene_99021)
