[The description below was written by a language model from this plasmid's Addgene catalogue record and pLannotate feature annotations shown in this document.]
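Description:
pcDNA-FLAG-SF2 is a mammalian expression plasmid of about 6.36 kb, built on the pcDNA3.1 backbone in its hygromycin-selectable form, that produces human SF2 (also called ASF or SRSF1) with an N-terminal FLAG epitope. It is maintained in E. coli through a high-copy ColE1/pUC-type origin and a β-lactamase gene that confers ampicillin resistance, and it also carries an f1 phage origin. For selection in mammalian cells, an SV40 enhancer/early promoter drives the hygromycin B phosphotransferase gene, which is followed by an SV40 polyadenylation signal.

The expression cassette uses the human cytomegalovirus immediate-early enhancer and promoter, with a T7 promoter just downstream that can serve for in vitro transcription or as a sequencing primer site. A short FLAG-coding segment comes next; the software annotates it as a fragment of 3xFLAG, but its length fits a single epitope. After a short linker lies the 744 bp SRSF1 open reading frame, and the transcript ends at the bovine growth hormone polyadenylation signal. SRSF1 is a serine/arginine-rich splicing factor that binds purine-rich RNA elements, helps bridge 5' and 3' splice-site components and regulates alternative splicing.

Small annotated fragments (HIV-1 LTR, ble, lacI, lac promoter/operator, bom) are probably backbone remnants or chance similarity hits rather than functional parts. The depositor-supplied and repository-sequenced records differ by one nucleotide in length and have the same feature layout. The stated purpose is mammalian expression of SF2. The associated publication concerns an exonic splicing enhancer in the influenza A virus NS segment, so the plasmid was probably used to overexpress and detect or pull down tagged SF2 in that work.
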