Features (pLannotate 1.2.2; 21 found; start..end, strand, type, name):
     36..80      -  misc_feature   bom (fragment): basis of mobility region from pBR322
    235..614     +  enhancer       CMV enhancer: human cytomegalovirus immediate early enhancer
    615..818     +  promoter       CMV promoter: human cytomegalovirus (CMV) immediate early promoter
    814..847     +  LTR            5' LTR (truncated) (fragment): truncated 5' long terminal repeat (LTR) from HIV-1
    863..881     +  promoter       T7 promoter: promoter for bacteriophage T7 RNA polymerase
    912..936     +  CDS            3xFLAG (fragment): three tandem FLAG® epitope tags
    987..1730    +  CDS            SRSF1: SRSF1_HUMAN - Also known as ASF, SF2, SF2P33, SFRS1. Experimental evidence at protein level: Swiss-Prot protein existence level 1. Plays a role in preventing exon skipping, ensuring the accuracy of splicing and regulating alternative splicing. Interacts with other spliceosomal components, via the RS domains, to form a bridge between the 5'- and 3'-splice site binding components, U1 snRNP and U2AF. Can stimulate binding of U1 snRNP to a 5'-splice site- containing pre-mRNA. Binds to purine-rich RNA sequences, either the octamer, 5'-RGAAGAAC-3' (r=A or G) or the decamers, AGGACAGAGC/AGGACGAAGC. B
   1784..2008    +  polyA_signal   bGH poly(A) signal: bovine growth hormone polyadenylation signal
   2012..2033    +  promoter       SV40 promoter (fragment): SV40 enhancer and early promoter
   2054..2482    +  rep_origin     f1 ori (sequence partly withheld): f1 bacteriophage origin of replication; arrow indicates direction of (+) strand synthesis
   2496..2826    +  promoter       SV40 promoter: SV40 enhancer and early promoter
   2875..3900    +  CDS            HygR: aminoglycoside phosphotransferase from E. coli; aph(4)-Ia; confers resistance to hygromycin
   3910..4035    +  CDS            ble (fragment): BLE_KLEPN - Experimental evidence at protein level: Swiss-Prot protein existence level 1. Binding protein with a strong affinity to the bleomycin family of antibiotics. Binds to CL990; an antimitotic-antibiotic compound. From Klebsiella pneumoniae.
   4030..4151    +  polyA_signal   SV40 poly(A) signal: SV40 polyadenylation signal
   4224..4240    -  protein_bind   lac operator: The lac repressor binds to the lac operator to inhibit transcription in E. coli. This inhibition can be relieved by adding lactose or isopropyl-β-D-thiogalactopyranoside (IPTG). lac repressor encoded by lacI
   4248..4278    -  promoter       lac promoter: promoter for the E. coli lac operon
   4293..4314    -  protein_bind   CAP binding site: CAP binding activates transcription in the presence of cAMP. E. coli catabolite activator protein
   4327..4419    -  CDS            lacI (fragment): lac repressor; lacI; The lac repressor binds to the lac operator to inhibit transcription in E. coli. This inhibition can be relieved by adding lactose or isopropyl-β-D-thiogalactopyranoside (IPTG).
   4602..5190    -  rep_origin     ori: high-copy-number ColE1/pMB1/pBR322/pUC origin of replication
   5361..6221    -  CDS            AmpR: β-lactamase; bla; confers resistance to ampicillin, carbenicillin, and related antibiotics
   6222..6326    -  promoter       AmpR promoter: bla
>Addgene plasmid #99021 | pcDNA-FLAG-SF2 | depositor full sequence | sequence record 181372 | pcDNA-FLAG-SF2 sequence 6357 bps
GACGGATCGGGAGATCTCCCGATCCCCTATGGTCGACTCTCAGTACAATCTGCTCTGATGCCGCATAGTT
AAGCCAGTATCTGCTCCCTGCTTGTGTGTTGGAGGTCGCTGAGTAGTGCGCGAGCAAAATTTAAGCTACA
ACAAGGCAAGGCTTGACCGACAATTGCATGAAGAATCTGCTTAGGGTTAGGCGTTTTGCGCTGCTTCGCG
ATGTACGGGCCAGATATACGCGTTGACATTGATTATTGACTAGTTATTAATAGTAATCAATTACGGGGTC
ATTAGTTCATAGCCCATATATGGAGTTCCGCGTTACATAACTTACGGTAAATGGCCCGCCTGGCTGACCG
CCCAACGACCCCCGCCCATTGACGTCAATAATGACGTATGTTCCCATAGTAACGCCAATAGGGACTTTCC
ATTGACGTCAATGGGTGGACTATTTACGGTAAACTGCCCACTTGGCAGTACATCAAGTGTATCATATGCC
AAGTACGCCCCCTATTGACGTCAATGACGGTAAATGGCCCGCCTGGCATTATGCCCAGTACATGACCTTA
TGGGACTTTCCTACTTGGCAGTACATCTACGTATTAGTCATCGCTATTACCATGGTGATGCGGTTTTGGC
AGTACATCAATGGGCGTGGATAGCGGTTTGACTCACGGGGATTTCCAAGTCTCCACCCCATTGACGTCAA
TGGGAGTTTGTTTTGGCACCAAAATCAACGGGACTTTCCAAAATGTCGTAACAACTCCGCCCCATTGACG
CAAATGGGCGGTAGGCGTGTACGGTGGGAGGTCTATATAAGCAGAGCTCTCTGGCTAACTAGAGAACCCA
CTGCTTACTGGCTTATCGAAATTAATACGACTCACTATAGGGAGACCCAAGCTGGCTAGCGTTTAAACAT
GGATTACAAGGATGACGACGATAAGGGGCCCTCTAGACTCGAGCGGCCGCCACTGTGCTGGATATCTGCA
GAATTCATGTCGGGAGGTGGTGTGATTCGTGGCCCCGCAGGGAACAACGATTGCCGCATCTACGTGGGTA
ACTTACCTCCAGACATCCGAACCAAGGACATTGAGGACGTGTTCTACAAATACGGCGCTATCCGCGACAT
CGACCTCAAGAATCGCCGCGGGGGACCGCCCTTCGCCTTCGTTGAGTTCGAGGACCCGCGAGACGCGGAA
GACGCGGTGTATGGTCGCGACGGCTATGATTACGATGGGTACCGTCTGCGGGTGGAGTTTCCTCGAAGCG
GCCGTGGAACAGGCCGAGGCGGCGGCGGGGGTGGAGGTGGCGGAGCTCCCCGAGGTCGCTATGGCCCCCC
ATCCAGGCGGTCTGAAAACAGAGTGGTTGTCTCTGGACTGCCTCCAAGTGGAAGTTGGCAGGATTTAAAG
GATCACATGCGTGAAGCAGGTGATGTATGTTATGCTGATGTTTACCGAGATGGCACTGGTGTCGTGGAGT
TTGTACGGAAAGAAGATATGACCTATGCAGTTCGAAAACTGGATAACACTAAGTTTAGATCTCATGAGGG
AGAAACTGCCTACATCCGGGTTAAAGTTGATGGGCCCAGAAGTCCAAGTTATGGAAGATCTCGATCTCGA
AGCCGTAGTCGTAGCAGAAGCCGTAGCAGAAGCAACAGCAGGAGTCGCAGTTACTCCCCAAGGAGAAGCA
GAGGATCACCACGCTATTCTCCCCGTCATAGCAGATCTCGCTCTCGTACATAAGGATCCGAGCTCGGTAC
CAAGCTTAAGTTTAAACCGCTGATCAGCCTCGACTGTGCCTTCTAGTTGCCAGCCATCTGTTGTTTGCCC
CTCCCCCGTGCCTTCCTTGACCCTGGAAGGTGCCACTCCCACTGTCCTTTCCTAATAAAATGAGGAAATT
GCATCGCATTGTCTGAGTAGGTGTCATTCTATTCTGGGGGGTGGGGTGGGGCAGGACAGCAAGGGGGAGG
ATTGGGAAGACAATAGCAGGCATGCTGGGGATGCGGTGGGCTCTATGGCTTCTGAGGCGGAAAGAACCAG
CTGGGGCTCTAGGGGGTATCCCC
[124 nt withheld, positions 2054-2177]
C
[32 nt withheld, positions 2179-2210]
CA
[57 nt withheld, positions 2213-2269]
A
[49 nt withheld, positions 2271-2319]
CCTTTGACGTTGGAGTCCACGTTCTTT
[37 nt withheld, positions 2347-2383]
ACCCTATCTCGGTCTATTCTTTTGATTTATAAGGGATTTTGGGGATTTCGGCCTATTGGTTAAAAAATGA
GCTGATTTAACAAAAATTTAACGCGAATTAATTCTGTGGAATGTGTGTCAGTTAGGGTGTGGAAAGTCCC
CAGGCTCCCCAGGCAGGCAGAAGTATGCAAAGCATGCATCTCAATTAGTCAGCAACCAGGTGTGGAAAGT
CCCCAGGCTCCCCAGCAGGCAGAAGTATGCAAAGCATGCATCTCAATTAGTCAGCAACCATAGTCCCGCC
CCTAACTCCGCCCATCCCGCCCCTAACTCCGCCCAGTTCCGCCCATTCTCCGCCCCATGGCTGACTAATT
TTTTTTATTTATGCAGAGGCCGAGGCCGCCTCTGCCTCTGAGCTATTCCAGAAGTAGTGAGGAGGCTTTT
TTGGAGGCCTAGGCTTTTGCAAAAAGCTCCCGGGAGCTTGTATATCCATTTTCGGATCTGATCAGCACGT
GATGAAAAAGCCTGAACTCACCGCGACGTCTGTCGAGAAGTTTCTGATCGAAAAGTTCGACAGCGTCTCC
GACCTGATGCAGCTCTCGGAGGGCGAAGAATCTCGTGCTTTCAGCTTCGATGTAGGAGGGCGTGGATATG
TCCTGCGGGTAAATAGCTGCGCCGATGGTTTCTACAAAGATCGTTATGTTTATCGGCACTTTGCATCGGC
CGCGCTCCCGATTCCGGAAGTGCTTGACATTGGGGGATTCAGCGAGAGCCTGACCTATTGCATCTCCCGC
CGTGCACAGGGTGTCACGTTGCAAGACCTGCCTGAAACCGAACTGCCCGCTGTTCTGCAGCCGGTCGCGG
AGGCCATGGATGCGATCGCTGCGGCCGATCTTAGCCAGACGAGCGGGTTCGGCCCATTCGGACCGCAAGG
AATCGGTCAATACACTACATGGCGTGATTTCATATGCGCGATTGCTGATCCCCATGTGTATCACTGGCAA
ACTGTGATGGACGACACCGTCAGTGCGTCCGTCGCGCAGGCTCTCGATGAGCTGATGCTTTGGGCCGAGG
ACTGCCCCGAAGTCCGGCACCTCGTGCACGCGGATTTCGGCTCCAACAATGTCCTGACGGACAATGGCCG
CATAACAGCGGTCATTGACTGGAGCGAGGCGATGTTCGGGGATTCCCAATACGAGGTCGCCAACATCTTC
TTCTGGAGGCCGTGGTTGGCTTGTATGGAGCAGCAGACGCGCTACTTCGAGCGGAGGCATCCGGAGCTTG
CAGGATCGCCGCGGCTCCGGGCGTATATGCTCCGCATTGGTCTTGACCAACTCTATCAGAGCTTGGTTGA
CGGCAATTTCGATGATGCAGCTTGGGCGCAGGGTCGATGCGACGCAATCGTCCGATCCGGAGCCGGGACT
GTCGGGCGTACACAAATCGCCCGCAGAAGCGCGGCCGTCTGGACCGATGGCTGTGTAGAAGTACTCGCCG
ATAGTGGAAACCGACGCCCCAGCACTCGTCCGAGGGCAAAGGAATAGCACGTGCTACGAGATTTCGATTC
CACCGCCGCCTTCTATGAAAGGTTGGGCTTCGGAATCGTTTTCCGGGACGCCGGCTGGATGATCCTCCAG
CGCGGGGATCTCATGCTGGAGTTCTTCGCCCACCCCAACTTGTTTATTGCAGCTTATAATGGTTACAAAT
AAAGCAATAGCATCACAAATTTCACAAATAAAGCATTTTTTTCACTGCATTCTAGTTGTGGTTTGTCCAA
ACTCATCAATGTATCTTATCATGTCTGTATACCGTCGACCTCTAGCTAGAGCTTGGCGTAATCATGGTCA
TAGCTGTTTCCTGTGTGAAATTGTTATCCGCTCACAATTCCACACAACATACGAGCCGGAAGCATAAAGT
GTAAAGCCTGGGGTGCCTAATGAGTGAGCTAACTCACATTAATTGCGTTGCGCTCACTGCCCGCTTTCCA
GTCGGGAAACCTGTCGTGCCAGCTGCATTAATGAATCGGCCAACGCGCGGGGAGAGGCGGTTTGCGTATT
GGGCGCTCTTCCGCTTCCTCGCTCACTGACTCGCTGCGCTCGGTCGTTCGGCTGCGGCGAGCGGTATCAG
CTCACTCAAAGGCGGTAATACGGTTATCCACAGAATCAGGGGATAACGCAGGAAAGAACATGTGAGCAAA
AGGCCAGCAAAAGGCCAGGAACCGTAAAAAGGCCGCGTTGCTGGCGTTTTTCCATAGGCTCCGCCCCCCT
GACGAGCATCACAAAAATCGACGCTCAAGTCAGAGGTGGCGAAACCCGACAGGACTATAAAGATACCAGG
CGTTTCCCCCTGGAAGCTCCCTCGTGCGCTCTCCTGTTCCGACCCTGCCGCTTACCGGATACCTGTCCGC
CTTTCTCCCTTCGGGAAGCGTGGCGCTTTCTCAATGCTCACGCTGTAGGTATCTCAGTTCGGTGTAGGTC
GTTCGCTCCAAGCTGGGCTGTGTGCACGAACCCCCCGTTCAGCCCGACCGCTGCGCCTTATCCGGTAACT
ATCGTCTTGAGTCCAACCCGGTAAGACACGACTTATCGCCACTGGCAGCAGCCACTGGTAACAGGATTAG
CAGAGCGAGGTATGTAGGCGGTGCTACAGAGTTCTTGAAGTGGTGGCCTAACTACGGCTACACTAGAAGG
ACAGTATTTGGTATCTGCGCTCTGCTGAAGCCAGTTACCTTCGGAAAAAGAGTTGGTAGCTCTTGATCCG
GCAAACAAACCACCGCTGGTAGCGGTGGTTTTTTTGTTTGCAAGCAGCAGATTACGCGCAGAAAAAAAGG
ATCTCAAGAAGATCCTTTGATCTTTTCTACGGGGTCTGACGCTCAGTGGAACGAAAACTCACGTTAAGGG
ATTTTGGTCATGAGATTATCAAAAAGGATCTTCACCTAGATCCTTTTAAATTAAAAATGAAGTTTTAAAT
CAATCTAAAGTATATATGAGTAAACTTGGTCTGACAGTTACCAATGCTTAATCAGTGAGGCACCTATCTC
AGCGATCTGTCTATTTCGTTCATCCATAGTTGCCTGACTCCCCGTCGTGTAGATAACTACGATACGGGAG
GGCTTACCATCTGGCCCCAGTGCTGCAATGATACCGCGAGACCCACGCTCACCGGCTCCAGATTTATCAG
CAATAAACCAGCCAGCCGGAAGGGCCGAGCGCAGAAGTGGTCCTGCAACTTTATCCGCCTCCATCCAGTC
TATTAATTGTTGCCGGGAAGCTAGAGTAAGTAGTTCGCCAGTTAATAGTTTGCGCAACGTTGTTGCCATT
GCTACAGGCATCGTGGTGTCACGCTCGTCGTTTGGTATGGCTTCATTCAGCTCCGGTTCCCAACGATCAA
GGCGAGTTACATGATCCCCCATGTTGTGCAAAAAAGCGGTTAGCTCCTTCGGTCCTCCGATCGTTGTCAG
AAGTAAGTTGGCCGCAGTGTTATCACTCATGGTTATGGCAGCACTGCATAATTCTCTTACTGTCATGCCA
TCCGTAAGATGCTTTTCTGTGACTGGTGAGTACTCAACCAAGTCATTCTGAGAATAGTGTATGCGGCGAC
CGAGTTGCTCTTGCCCGGCGTCAATACGGGATAATACCGCGCCACATAGCAGAACTTTAAAAGTGCTCAT
CATTGGAAAACGTTCTTCGGGGCGAAAACTCTCAAGGATCTTACCGCTGTTGAGATCCAGTTCGATGTAA
CCCACTCGTGCACCCAACTGATCTTCAGCATCTTTTACTTTCACCAGCGTTTCTGGGTGAGCAAAAACAG
GAAGGCAAAATGCCGCAAAAAAGGGAATAAGGGCGACACGGAAATGTTGAATACTCATACTCTTCCTTTT
TCAATATTATTGAAGCATTTATCAGGGTTATTGTCTCATGAGCGGATACATATTTGAATGTATTTAGAAA
AATAAACAAATAGGGGTTCCGCGCACATTTCCCCGAAAAGTGCCACCTGACGTC
