Features (pLannotate 1.2.2; 21 found; start..end, strand, type, name):
     28..80      -  misc_feature   bom (fragment): basis of mobility region from pBR322
    235..614     +  enhancer       CMV enhancer: human cytomegalovirus immediate early enhancer
    615..818     +  promoter       CMV promoter: human cytomegalovirus (CMV) immediate early promoter
    814..847     +  LTR            5' LTR (truncated) (fragment): truncated 5' long terminal repeat (LTR) from HIV-1
    863..881     +  promoter       T7 promoter: promoter for bacteriophage T7 RNA polymerase
    912..936     +  CDS            3xFLAG (fragment): three tandem FLAG® epitope tags
    987..1730    +  CDS            SRSF1: SRSF1_HUMAN - Also known as ASF, SF2, SF2P33, SFRS1. Experimental evidence at protein level: Swiss-Prot protein existence level 1. Plays a role in preventing exon skipping, ensuring the accuracy of splicing and regulating alternative splicing. Interacts with other spliceosomal components, via the RS domains, to form a bridge between the 5'- and 3'-splice site binding components, U1 snRNP and U2AF. Can stimulate binding of U1 snRNP to a 5'-splice site- containing pre-mRNA. Binds to purine-rich RNA sequences, either the octamer, 5'-RGAAGAAC-3' (r=A or G) or the decamers, AGGACAGAGC/AGGACGAAGC. B
   1784..2008    +  polyA_signal   bGH poly(A) signal: bovine growth hormone polyadenylation signal
   2012..2033    +  promoter       SV40 promoter (fragment): SV40 enhancer and early promoter
   2054..2482    +  rep_origin     f1 ori (sequence partly withheld): f1 bacteriophage origin of replication; arrow indicates direction of (+) strand synthesis
   2496..2825    +  promoter       SV40 promoter: SV40 enhancer and early promoter
   2874..3899    +  CDS            HygR: hygromycin B phosphotransferase confers resistance to hygromycin
   3909..4034    +  CDS            ble (fragment): BLE_KLEPN - Experimental evidence at protein level: Swiss-Prot protein existence level 1. Binding protein with a strong affinity to the bleomycin family of antibiotics. Binds to CL990; an antimitotic-antibiotic compound. From Klebsiella pneumoniae.
   4029..4150    +  polyA_signal   SV40 poly(A) signal: SV40 polyadenylation signal
   4223..4239    -  protein_bind   lac operator: The lac repressor binds to the lac operator to inhibit transcription in E. coli. This inhibition can be relieved by adding lactose or isopropyl-β-D-thiogalactopyranoside (IPTG). lac repressor encoded by lacI
   4247..4277    -  promoter       lac promoter: promoter for the E. coli lac operon
   4292..4313    -  protein_bind   CAP binding site: CAP binding activates transcription in the presence of cAMP. E. coli catabolite activator protein
   4326..4418    -  CDS            lacI (fragment): lac repressor; lacI; The lac repressor binds to the lac operator to inhibit transcription in E. coli. This inhibition can be relieved by adding lactose or isopropyl-β-D-thiogalactopyranoside (IPTG).
   4601..5189    -  rep_origin     ori: high-copy-number ColE1/pMB1/pBR322/pUC origin of replication
   5360..6220    -  CDS            AmpR: β-lactamase; bla; confers resistance to ampicillin, carbenicillin, and related antibiotics
   6221..6325    -  promoter       AmpR promoter: bla
>Addgene plasmid #99021 | pcDNA-FLAG-SF2 | addgene full sequence | sequence record 189419 | Addgene NGS Result
GACGGATCGGGAGATCTCCCGATCCCCTATGGTGCACTCTCAGTACAATCTGCTCTGATGCCGCATAGTT
AAGCCAGTATCTGCTCCCTGCTTGTGTGTTGGAGGTCGCTGAGTAGTGCGCGAGCAAAATTTAAGCTACA
ACAAGGCAAGGCTTGACCGACAATTGCATGAAGAATCTGCTTAGGGTTAGGCGTTTTGCGCTGCTTCGCG
ATGTACGGGCCAGATATACGCGTTGACATTGATTATTGACTAGTTATTAATAGTAATCAATTACGGGGTC
ATTAGTTCATAGCCCATATATGGAGTTCCGCGTTACATAACTTACGGTAAATGGCCCGCCTGGCTGACCG
CCCAACGACCCCCGCCCATTGACGTCAATAATGACGTATGTTCCCATAGTAACGCCAATAGGGACTTTCC
ATTGACGTCAATGGGTGGAGTATTTACGGTAAACTGCCCACTTGGCAGTACATCAAGTGTATCATATGCC
AAGTACGCCCCCTATTGACGTCAATGACGGTAAATGGCCCGCCTGGCATTATGCCCAGTACATGACCTTA
TGGGACTTTCCTACTTGGCAGTACATCTACGTATTAGTCATCGCTATTACCATGGTGATGCGGTTTTGGC
AGTACATCAATGGGCGTGGATAGCGGTTTGACTCACGGGGATTTCCAAGTCTCCACCCCATTGACGTCAA
TGGGAGTTTGTTTTGGCACCAAAATCAACGGGACTTTCCAAAATGTCGTAACAACTCCGCCCCATTGACG
CAAATGGGCGGTAGGCGTGTACGGTGGGAGGTCTATATAAGCAGAGCTCTCTGGCTAACTAGAGAACCCA
CTGCTTACTGGCTTATCGAAATTAATACGACTCACTATAGGGAGACCCAAGCTGGCTAGCGTTTAAACAT
GGATTACAAGGATGACGACGATAAGGGGCCCTCTAGACTCGAGCGGCCGCCACTGTGCTGGATATCTGCA
GAATTCATGTCGGGAGGTGGTGTGATTCGTGGCCCCGCAGGGAACAACGATTGCCGCATCTACGTGGGTA
ACTTACCTCCAGACATCCGAACCAAGGACATTGAGGACGTGTTCTACAAATACGGCGCTATCCGCGACAT
CGACCTCAAGAATCGCCGCGGGGGACCGCCCTTCGCCTTCGTTGAGTTCGAGGACCCGCGAGACGCGGAA
GACGCGGTGTATGGTCGCGACGGCTATGATTACGATGGGTACCGTCTGCGGGTGGAGTTTCCTCGAAGCG
GCCGTGGAACAGGCCGAGGCGGCGGCGGGGGTGGAGGTGGCGGAGCTCCCCGAGGTCGCTATGGCCCCCC
ATCCAGGCGGTCTGAAAACAGAGTGGTTGTCTCTGGACTGCCTCCAAGTGGAAGTTGGCAGGATTTAAAG
GATCACATGCGTGAAGCAGGTGATGTATGTTATGCTGATGTTTACCGAGATGGCACTGGTGTCGTGGAGT
TTGTACGGAAAGAAGATATGACCTATGCAGTTCGAAAACTGGATAACACTAAGTTTAGATCTCATGAGGG
AGAAACTGCCTACATCCGGGTTAAAGTTGATGGGCCCAGAAGTCCAAGTTATGGAAGATCTCGATCTCGA
AGCCGTAGTCGTAGCAGAAGCCGTAGCAGAAGCAACAGCAGGAGTCGCAGTTACTCCCCAAGGAGAAGCA
GAGGATCACCACGCTATTCTCCCCGTCATAGCAGATCTCGCTCTCGTACATAAGGATCCGAGCTCGGTAC
CAAGCTTAAGTTTAAACCGCTGATCAGCCTCGACTGTGCCTTCTAGTTGCCAGCCATCTGTTGTTTGCCC
CTCCCCCGTGCCTTCCTTGACCCTGGAAGGTGCCACTCCCACTGTCCTTTCCTAATAAAATGAGGAAATT
GCATCGCATTGTCTGAGTAGGTGTCATTCTATTCTGGGGGGTGGGGTGGGGCAGGACAGCAAGGGGGAGG
ATTGGGAAGACAATAGCAGGCATGCTGGGGATGCGGTGGGCTCTATGGCTTCTGAGGCGGAAAGAACCAG
CTGGGGCTCTAGGGGGTATCCCC
[124 nt withheld, positions 2054-2177]
C
[91 nt withheld, positions 2179-2269]
A
[49 nt withheld, positions 2271-2319]
CCTTTGACGTTGGAGTCCACGTTCTTT
[37 nt withheld, positions 2347-2383]
ACCCTATCTCGGTCTATTCTTTTGATTTATAAGGGATTTTGCCGATTTCGGCCTATTGGTTAAAAAATGA
GCTGATTTAACAAAAATTTAACGCGAATTAATTCTGTGGAATGTGTGTCAGTTAGGGTGTGGAAAGTCCC
CAGGCTCCCCAGCAGGCAGAAGTATGCAAAGCATGCATCTCAATTAGTCAGCAACCAGGTGTGGAAAGTC
CCCAGGCTCCCCAGCAGGCAGAAGTATGCAAAGCATGCATCTCAATTAGTCAGCAACCATAGTCCCGCCC
CTAACTCCGCCCATCCCGCCCCTAACTCCGCCCAGTTCCGCCCATTCTCCGCCCCATGGCTGACTAATTT
TTTTTATTTATGCAGAGGCCGAGGCCGCCTCTGCCTCTGAGCTATTCCAGAAGTAGTGAGGAGGCTTTTT
TGGAGGCCTAGGCTTTTGCAAAAAGCTCCCGGGAGCTTGTATATCCATTTTCGGATCTGATCAGCACGTG
ATGAAAAAGCCTGAACTCACCGCGACGTCTGTCGAGAAGTTTCTGATCGAAAAGTTCGACAGCGTCTCCG
ACCTGATGCAGCTCTCGGAGGGCGAAGAATCTCGTGCTTTCAGCTTCGATGTAGGAGGGCGTGGATATGT
CCTGCGGGTAAATAGCTGCGCCGATGGTTTCTACAAAGATCGTTATGTTTATCGGCACTTTGCATCGGCC
GCGCTCCCGATTCCGGAAGTGCTTGACATTGGGGAGTTCAGCGAGAGCCTGACCTATTGCATCTCCCGCC
GTGCACAGGGTGTCACGTTGCAAGACCTGCCTGAAACCGAACTGCCCGCTGTTCTGCAGCCGGTCGCGGA
GGCCATGGATGCGATCGCTGCGGCCGATCTTAGCCAGACGAGCGGGTTCGGCCCATTCGGACCGCAAGGA
ATCGGTCAATACACTACATGGCGTGATTTCATATGCGCGATTGCTGATCCCCATGTGTATCACTGGCAAA
CTGTGATGGACGACACCGTCAGTGCGTCCGTCGCGCAGGCTCTCGATGAGCTGATGCTTTGGGCCGAGGA
CTGCCCCGAAGTCCGGCACCTCGTGCACGCGGATTTCGGCTCCAACAATGTCCTGACGGACAATGGCCGC
ATAACAGCGGTCATTGACTGGAGCGAGGCGATGTTCGGGGATTCCCAATACGAGGTCGCCAACATCTTCT
TCTGGAGGCCGTGGTTGGCTTGTATGGAGCAGCAGACGCGCTACTTCGAGCGGAGGCATCCGGAGCTTGC
AGGATCGCCGCGGCTCCGGGCGTATATGCTCCGCATTGGTCTTGACCAACTCTATCAGAGCTTGGTTGAC
GGCAATTTCGATGATGCAGCTTGGGCGCAGGGTCGATGCGACGCAATCGTCCGATCCGGAGCCGGGACTG
TCGGGCGTACACAAATCGCCCGCAGAAGCGCGGCCGTCTGGACCGATGGCTGTGTAGAAGTACTCGCCGA
TAGTGGAAACCGACGCCCCAGCACTCGTCCGAGGGCAAAGGAATAGCACGTGCTACGAGATTTCGATTCC
ACCGCCGCCTTCTATGAAAGGTTGGGCTTCGGAATCGTTTTCCGGGACGCCGGCTGGATGATCCTCCAGC
GCGGGGATCTCATGCTGGAGTTCTTCGCCCACCCCAACTTGTTTATTGCAGCTTATAATGGTTACAAATA
AAGCAATAGCATCACAAATTTCACAAATAAAGCATTTTTTTCACTGCATTCTAGTTGTGGTTTGTCCAAA
CTCATCAATGTATCTTATCATGTCTGTATACCGTCGACCTCTAGCTAGAGCTTGGCGTAATCATGGTCAT
AGCTGTTTCCTGTGTGAAATTGTTATCCGCTCACAATTCCACACAACATACGAGCCGGAAGCATAAAGTG
TAAAGCCTGGGGTGCCTAATGAGTGAGCTAACTCACATTAATTGCGTTGCGCTCACTGCCCGCTTTCCAG
TCGGGAAACCTGTCGTGCCAGCTGCATTAATGAATCGGCCAACGCGCGGGGAGAGGCGGTTTGCGTATTG
GGCGCTCTTCCGCTTCCTCGCTCACTGACTCGCTGCGCTCGGTCGTTCGGCTGCGGCGAGCGGTATCAGC
TCACTCAAAGGCGGTAATACGGTTATCCACAGAATCAGGGGATAACGCAGGAAAGAACATGTGAGCAAAA
GGCCAGCAAAAGGCCAGGAACCGTAAAAAGGCCGCGTTGCTGGCGTTTTTCCATAGGCTCCGCCCCCCTG
ACGAGCATCACAAAAATCGACGCTCAAGTCAGAGGTGGCGAAACCCGACAGGACTATAAAGATACCAGGC
GTTTCCCCCTGGAAGCTCCCTCGTGCGCTCTCCTGTTCCGACCCTGCCGCTTACCGGATACCTGTCCGCC
TTTCTCCCTTCGGGAAGCGTGGCGCTTTCTCATAGCTCACGCTGTAGGTATCTCAGTTCGGTGTAGGTCG
TTCGCTCCAAGCTGGGCTGTGTGCACGAACCCCCCGTTCAGCCCGACCGCTGCGCCTTATCCGGTAACTA
TCGTCTTGAGTCCAACCCGGTAAGACACGACTTATCGCCACTGGCAGCAGCCACTGGTAACAGGATTAGC
AGAGCGAGGTATGTAGGCGGTGCTACAGAGTTCTTGAAGTGGTGGCCTAACTACGGCTACACTAGAAGAA
CAGTATTTGGTATCTGCGCTCTGCTGAAGCCAGTTACCTTCGGAAAAAGAGTTGGTAGCTCTTGATCCGG
CAAACAAACCACCGCTGGTAGCGGTGGTTTTTTTGTTTGCAAGCAGCAGATTACGCGCAGAAAAAAAGGA
TCTCAAGAAGATCCTTTGATCTTTTCTACGGGGTCTGACGCTCAGTGGAACGAAAACTCACGTTAAGGGA
TTTTGGTCATGAGATTATCAAAAAGGATCTTCACCTAGATCCTTTTAAATTAAAAATGAAGTTTTAAATC
AATCTAAAGTATATATGAGTAAACTTGGTCTGACAGTTACCAATGCTTAATCAGTGAGGCACCTATCTCA
GCGATCTGTCTATTTCGTTCATCCATAGTTGCCTGACTCCCCGTCGTGTAGATAACTACGATACGGGAGG
GCTTACCATCTGGCCCCAGTGCTGCAATGATACCGCGAGACCCACGCTCACCGGCTCCAGATTTATCAGC
AATAAACCAGCCAGCCGGAAGGGCCGAGCGCAGAAGTGGTCCTGCAACTTTATCCGCCTCCATCCAGTCT
ATTAATTGTTGCCGGGAAGCTAGAGTAAGTAGTTCGCCAGTTAATAGTTTGCGCAACGTTGTTGCCATTG
CTACAGGCATCGTGGTGTCACGCTCGTCGTTTGGTATGGCTTCATTCAGCTCCGGTTCCCAACGATCAAG
GCGAGTTACATGATCCCCCATGTTGTGCAAAAAAGCGGTTAGCTCCTTCGGTCCTCCGATCGTTGTCAGA
AGTAAGTTGGCCGCAGTGTTATCACTCATGGTTATGGCAGCACTGCATAATTCTCTTACTGTCATGCCAT
CCGTAAGATGCTTTTCTGTGACTGGTGAGTACTCAACCAAGTCATTCTGAGAATAGTGTATGCGGCGACC
GAGTTGCTCTTGCCCGGCGTCAATACGGGATAATACCGCGCCACATAGCAGAACTTTAAAAGTGCTCATC
ATTGGAAAACGTTCTTCGGGGCGAAAACTCTCAAGGATCTTACCGCTGTTGAGATCCAGTTCGATGTAAC
CCACTCGTGCACCCAACTGATCTTCAGCATCTTTTACTTTCACCAGCGTTTCTGGGTGAGCAAAAACAGG
AAGGCAAAATGCCGCAAAAAAGGGAATAAGGGCGACACGGAAATGTTGAATACTCATACTCTTCCTTTTT
CAATATTATTGAAGCATTTATCAGGGTTATTGTCTCATGAGCGGATACATATTTGAATGTATTTAGAAAA
ATAAACAAATAGGGGTTCCGCGCACATTTCCCCGAAAAGTGCCACCTGACGTC
